Addgene plasmid #73022: pCDH-EF1-Nluc-P2A-copGFP-T2A-Puro
Purpose: Luminescent and fluorescent dual reporter
Depositing lab: Kazuhiro Oka. Depositing organization: Baylor College of Medicine.
Backbone
  Vector backbone: pCDH-CMV-MCS
  Backbone manufacturer: Systembio
  Backbone size w/o insert (bp): 7133
  Total vector size (bp): 9134
  Modifications to backbone: ClaI/SalI fragment was replaced with EF1 + new MCS
  Vector type: Mammalian Expression, Lentiviral
  Selectable markers: Puromycin
Growth in bacteria
  Bacterial resistance: Ampicillin, 100 μg/mL
  Growth temperature: 37°C
  Growth strain: NEB Stable
  Copy number: High Copy
Gene/Insert
  Gene/Insert name: Nluc-P2A-copGFP-T2A-Puro
  Species: Synthetic
  Insert size (bp): 2019
  Promoter: EF-1
  Cloning method: Restriction Enzyme; 5′ cloning site BamHI (not destroyed); 3′ cloning site EcoRI (not destroyed)
  Sequencing primers: 5′ GCACTTGATGTAATTCTCC; 3′ CAACACCACGGAATTGTCAG
Terms and licenses: Academic/Nonprofit Terms; Industry Terms: Not Available to Industry
How to cite: pCDH-EF1-Nluc-P2A-copGFP-T2A-Puro was a gift from Kazuhiro Oka (Addgene plasmid # 73022 ; http://n2t.net/addgene:73022 ; RRID:Addgene_73022)
