[The description below was written by a language model from this plasmid's Addgene catalogue record and pLannotate feature annotations shown in this document.]
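Description:
pCDH-EF1-Nluc-P2A-copGFP-T2A-Puro is a 9,134 bp HIV-1-based lentiviral transfer and mammalian expression plasmid. It derives from the pCDH-CMV-MCS backbone, in which a ClaI/SalI fragment was replaced with an EF1 promoter and a new multiple cloning site. In bacteria it replicates from a high-copy ColE1/pUC-type origin and is selected with ampicillin through the β-lactamase gene. The viral portion has a chimeric 5′ end, with an RSV enhancer/promoter driving a truncated 5′ LTR, which allows genomic RNA to be produced without Tat. This is followed by the Ψ packaging signal with an adjoining gag fragment, the Rev response element within an env fragment, and the cPPT/CTS element that aids nuclear import of the reverse-transcribed genome. A second truncated LTR lies downstream of the cargo, followed by an SV40 polyadenylation signal and an SV40 origin.

The payload is a roughly 2 kb synthetic cassette cloned between BamHI and EcoRI and expressed from the strong constitutive human EF-1α promoter. It encodes human codon-optimized NanoLuc luciferase, copGFP (the Pontellina plumata green fluorescent protein) and puromycin N-acetyltransferase as a single open reading frame. P2A and T2A self-cleaving peptides separate the three parts according to the construct name, although the feature table does not annotate them individually. One transcript therefore yields three separate proteins. A WPRE after the cassette enhances transcript stability and expression. The construct serves as a dual luminescent and fluorescent reporter, so transduced or transfected cells can be enriched with puromycin, seen or sorted by green fluorescence, and quantified by bioluminescence.
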