Features (pLannotate 1.2.2; 27 found; start..end, strand, type, name):
      6..227     +  promoter       RSV promoter: Rous sarcoma virus enhancer/promoter
    234..414     +  LTR            5' LTR (truncated): truncated 5' long terminal repeat (LTR) from HIV-1
    458..583     +  misc_feature   HIV-1 Ψ: packaging signal of human immunodeficiency virus type 1
    567..905     +  CDS            HIV-1 gag (fragment): gag protein from human immunodeficiency virus 1; gag
   1025..1361    +  ncRNA          RRE: Accession: RF00036 - HIV Rev response element
   1397..1786    +  CDS            env (fragment): ENV_HV1H2 - Experimental evidence at protein level: Swiss-Prot protein existence level 1. [Transmembrane protein gp41]: Acts as a class I viral fusion protein. Under the current model, the protein has at least 3 conformational states: pre-fusion native state, pre-hairpin intermediate state, and post-fusion hairpin state. During fusion of viral and target intracellular membranes, the coiled coil regions (heptad repeats) assume a trimer-of-hairpins structure, positioning the fusion peptide in close proximity to the C-terminal region of the ectodomain. The formation of this structure appears to d
   1804..1921    +  misc_feature   cPPT/CTS: central polypurine tract and central termination sequence of HIV-1
   1940..2006    +  CDS            small t antigen (fragment): SV40 (simian virus 40) small t antigen
   2013..3191    +  promoter       EF-1α promoter: strong constitutive promoter for human elongation factor EF-1α
   3207..3719    +  CDS            Nluc: NanoLuc® luciferase human codon-optimized
   3814..4478    +  CDS            CopGFP (fragment): green fluorescent protein 2 from Pontellina plumata, also known as ppluGFP2 (Shagin et al., 2004)
   4617..5216    +  CDS            PuroR: puromycin N-acetyltransferase; pac from Streptomyces alboniger; confers resistance to puromycin
   5229..5817    +  misc_feature   WPRE: woodchuck hepatitis virus posttranscriptional regulatory element
   5812..5919    +  CDS            nef (fragment): NEF_SIVS4 - Experimental evidence at protein level: Swiss-Prot protein existence level 1. Interferes with TCR signaling from the cell membrane. Interacts with CD247/TCRZ (TCR zeta chain) and exert potent down- regulation of cell surface TCR/CD3 complexes. From Simian immunodeficiency virus (isolate F236/smH4) (SIV-sm) (Simian immunodeficiency virus sooty mangabey monkey).
   5944..6124    +  LTR            5' LTR (truncated): truncated 5' long terminal repeat (LTR) from HIV-1
   6196..6317    +  polyA_signal   SV40 poly(A) signal: SV40 polyadenylation signal
   6336..6471    +  rep_origin     SV40 ori: SV40 origin of replication
   6533..6549    -  protein_bind   lac operator: The lac repressor binds to the lac operator to inhibit transcription in E. coli. This inhibition can be relieved by adding lactose or isopropyl-β-D-thiogalactopyranoside (IPTG). lac repressor encoded by lacI
   6557..6587    -  promoter       lac promoter: promoter for the E. coli lac operon
   6602..6623    -  protein_bind   CAP binding site: CAP binding activates transcription in the presence of cAMP. E. coli catabolite activator protein
   6636..6728    -  CDS            lacI (fragment): lac repressor; lacI; The lac repressor binds to the lac operator to inhibit transcription in E. coli. This inhibition can be relieved by adding lactose or isopropyl-β-D-thiogalactopyranoside (IPTG).
   6911..7499    -  rep_origin     ori: high-copy-number ColE1/pMB1/pBR322/pUC origin of replication
   7670..8530    -  CDS            AmpR: β-lactamase; bla; confers resistance to ampicillin, carbenicillin, and related antibiotics
   8531..8635    -  promoter       AmpR promoter: bla
   8730..8765    +  CDS            rop (fragment): Rop protein, which maintains plasmids at low copy number; rop
   8867..8966    +  misc_feature   bom (fragment): basis of mobility region from pBR322
   8972..9126    -  CDS            lacZα (fragment): LacZα fragment of β-galactosidase; lacZ fragment
>Addgene plasmid #73022 | pCDH-EF1-Nluc-P2A-copGFP-T2A-Puro | depositor full sequence | sequence record 136024 | pCDH-EF1-Nluc-P2A-copGFP-T2A-Puro sequence 9134 bps
ACGCGTGTAGTCTTATGCAATACTCTTGTAGTCTTGCAACATGGTAACGATGAGTTAGCAACATGCCTTA
CAAGGAGAGAAAAAGCACCGTGCATGCCGATTGGTGGAAGTAAGGTGGTACGATCGTGCCTTATTAGGAA
GGCAACAGACGGGTCTGACATGGATTGGACGAACCACTGAATTGCCGCATTGCAGAGATATTGTATTTAA
GTGCCTAGCTCGATACAATAAACGGGTCTCTCTGGTTAGACCAGATCTGAGCCTGGGAGCTCTCTGGCTA
ACTAGGGAACCCACTGCTTAAGCCTCAATAAAGCTTGCCTTGAGTGCTTCAAGTAGTGTGTGCCCGTCTG
TTGTGTGACTCTGGTAACTAGAGATCCCTCAGACCCTTTTAGTCAGTGTGGAAAATCTCTAGCAGTGGCG
CCCGAACAGGGACCTGAAAGCGAAAGGGAAACCAGAGCTCTCTCGACGCAGGACTCGGCTTGCTGAAGCG
CGCACGGCAAGAGGCGAGGGGCGGCGACTGGTGAGTACGCCAAAAATTTTGACTAGCGGAGGCTAGAAGG
AGAGAGATGGGTGCGAGAGCGTCAGTATTAAGCGGGGGAGAATTAGATCGCGATGGGAAAAAATTCGGTT
AAGGCCAGGGGGAAAGAAAAAATATAAATTAAAACATATAGTATGGGCAAGCAGGGAGCTAGAACGATTC
GCAGTTAATCCTGGCCTGTTAGAAACATCAGAAGGCTGTAGACAAATACTGGGACAGCTACAACCATCCC
TTCAGACAGGATCAGAAGAACTTAGATCATTATATAATACAGTAGCAACCCTCTATTGTGTGCATCAAAG
GATAGAGATAAAAGACACCAAGGAAGCTTTAGACAAGATAGAGGAAGAGCAAAACAAAAGTAAGACCACC
GCACAGCAAGCGGCCACTGATCTTCAGACCTGGAGGAGGAGATATGAGGGACAATTGGAGAAGTGAATTA
TATAAATATAAAGTAGTAAAAATTGAACCATTAGGAGTAGCACCCACCAAGGCAAAGAGAAGAGTGGTGC
AGAGAGAAAAAAGAGCAGTGGGAATAGGAGCTTTGTTCCTTGGGTTCTTGGGAGCAGCAGGAAGCACTAT
GGGCGCAGCCTCAATGACGCTGACGGTACAGGCCAGACAATTATTGTCTGGTATAGTGCAGCAGCAGAAC
AATTTGCTGAGGGCTATTGAGGCGCAACAGCATCTGTTGCAACTCACAGTCTGGGGCATCAAGCAGCTCC
AGGCAAGAATCCTGGCTGTGGAAAGATACCTAAAGGATCAACAGCTCCTGGGGATTTGGGGTTGCTCTGG
AAAACTCATTTGCACCACTGCTGTGCCTTGGAATGCTAGTTGGAGTAATAAATCTCTGGAACAGATTGGA
ATCACACGACCTGGATGGAGTGGGACAGAGAAATTAACAATTACACAAGCTTAATACACTCCTTAATTGA
AGAATCGCAAAACCAGCAAGAAAAGAATGAACAAGAATTATTGGAATTAGATAAATGGGCAAGTTTGTGG
AATTGGTTTAACATAACAAATTGGCTGTGGTATATAAAATTATTCATAATGATAGTAGGAGGCTTGGTAG
GTTTAAGAATAGTTTTTGCTGTACTTTCTATAGTGAATAGAGTTAGGCAGGGATATTCACCATTATCGTT
TCAGACCCACCTCCCAACCCCGAGGGGACCCGACAGGCCCGAAGGAATAGAAGAAGAAGGTGGAGAGAGA
GACAGAGACAGATCCATTCGATTAGTGAACGGATCTCGACGGTATCGGTTAACTTTTAAAAGAAAAGGGG
GGATTGGGGGGTACAGTGCAGGGGAAAGAATAGTAGACATAATAGCAACAGACATACAAACTAAAGAATT
ACAAAAACAAATTACAAAAATTCAAAATTTTATCGATAGCTTTGCAAAGATGGATAAAGTTTTAAACAGA
GAGGAATCTTTGCAGCTAATGGACCTTCTAGGTCTTGAAAGGAGTGGGAATTGGCTCCGGTGCCCGTCAG
TGGGCAGAGCGCACATCGCCCACAGTCCCCGAGAAGTTGGGGGGAGGGGTCGGCAATTGAACCGGTGCCT
AGAGAAGGTGGCGCGGGGTAAACTGGGAAAGTGATGTCGTGTACTGGCTCCGCCTTTTTCCCGAGGGTGG
GGGAGAACCGTATATAAGTGCAGTAGTCGCCGTGAACGTTCTTTTTCGCAACGGGTTTGCCGCCAGAACA
CAGGTAAGTGCCGTGTGTGGTTCCCGCGGGCCTGGCCTCTTTACGGGTTATGGCCCTTGCGTGCCTTGAA
TTACTTCCACCTGGCTGCAGTACGTGATTCTTGATCCCGAGCTTCGGGTTGGAAGTGGGTGGGAGAGTTC
GAGGCCTTGCGCTTAAGGAGCCCCTTCGCCTCGTGCTTGAGTTGAGGCCTGGCCTGGGCGCTGGGGCCGC
CGCGTGCGAATCTGGTGGCACCTTCGCGCCTGTCTCGCTGCTTTCGATAAGTCTCTAGCCATTTAAAATT
TTTGATGACCTGCTGCGACGCTTTTTTTCTGGCAAGATAGTCTTGTAAATGCGGGCCAAGATCTGCACAC
TGGTATTTCGGTTTTTGGGGCCGCGGGCGGCGACGGGGCCCGTGCGTCCCAGCGCACATGTTCGGCGAGG
CGGGGCCTGCGAGCGCGGCCACCGAGAATCGGACGGGGGTAGTCTCAAGCTGGCCGGCCTGCTCTGGTGC
CTGGCCTCGCGCCGCCGTGTATCGCCCCGCCCTGGGCGGCAAGGCTGGCCCGGTCGGCACCAGTTGCGTG
AGCGGAAAGATGGCCGCTTCCCGGCCCTGCTGCAGGGAGCTCAAAATGGAGGACGCGGCGCTCGGGAGAG
CGGGCGGGTGAGTCACCCACACAAAGGAAAAGGGCCTTTCCGTCCTCAGCCGTCGCTTCATGTGACTCCA
CGGAGTACCGGGCGCCGTCCAGGCACCTCGATTAGTTCTCGAGCTTTTGGAGTACGTCGTCTTTAGGTTG
GGGGGAGGGGTTTTATGCGATGGAGTTTCCCCACACTGAGTGGGTGGAGACTGAAGTTAGGCCAGCTTGG
CACTTGATGTAATTCTCCTTGGAATTTGCCCTTTTTGAGTTTGGATCTTGGTTCATTCTCAAGCCTCAGA
CAGTGGTTCAAAGTTTTTTTCTTCCATTTCAGGTGTCGTGAGCAATTGGATCCACCATGGTCTTCACACT
CGAAGATTTCGTTGGGGACTGGCGACAGACAGCCGGCTACAACCTGGACCAAGTCCTTGAACAGGGAGGT
GTGTCCAGTTTGTTTCAGAATCTCGGGGTGTCCGTAACTCCGATCCAAAGGATTGTCCTGAGCGGTGAAA
ATGGGCTGAAGATCGACATCCATGTCATCATCCCGTATGAAGGTCTGAGCGGCGACCAAATGGGCCAGAT
CGAAAAAATTTTTAAGGTGGTGTACCCTGTGGATGATCATCACTTTAAGGTGATCCTGCACTATGGCACA
CTGGTAATCGACGGGGTTACGCCGAACATGATCGACTATTTCGGACGGCCGTATGAAGGCATCGCCGTGT
TCGACGGCAAAAAGATCACTGTAACAGGGACCCTGTGGAACGGCAACAAAATTATCGACGAGCGCCTGAT
CAACCCCGACGGCTCCCTGCTGTTCCGAGTAACCATCAACGGAGTGACCGGCTGGCGGCTGTGCGAACGC
ATTCTGGCGAAGCTTGGAAGCGGAGCTACTAACTTCAGCCTGCTGAAGCAGGCTGGAGACGTGGAGGAGA
ACCCTGGACCTATGGAGAGCGACGAGAGCGGCCTGCCCGCCATGGAGATCGAGTGCCGCATCACCGGCAC
CCTGAACGGCGTGGAGTTCGAGCTGGTGGGCGGCGGAGAGGGCACCCCCAAGCAGGGCCGCATGACCAAC
AAGATGAAGAGCACCAAAGGCGCCCTGACCTTCAGCCCCTACCTGCTGAGCCACGTGATGGGCTACGGCT
TCTACCACTTCGGCACCTACCCCAGCGGCTACGAGAACCCCTTCCTGCACGCCATCAACAACGGCGGCTA
CACCAACACCCGCATCGAGAAGTACGAGGACGGCGGCGTGCTGCACGTGAGCTTCAGCTACCGCTACGAG
GCCGGCCGCGTGATCGGCGACTTCAAGGTGGTGGGCACCGGCTTCCCCGAGGACAGCGTGATCTTCACCG
ACAAGATCATCCGCAGCAACGCCACCGTGGAGCACCTGCACCCCATGGGCGATAACGTGCTGGTGGGCAG
CTTCGCCCGCACCTTCAGCCTGCGCGACGGCGGCTACTACAGCTTCGTGGTGGACAGCCACATGCACTTC
AAGAGCGCCATCCACCCCAGCATCCTGCAGAACGGGGGCCCCATGTTCGCCTTCCGCCGCGTGGAGGAGC
TGCACAGCAACACCGAGCTGGGCATCGTGGAGTACCAGCACGCCTTCAAGACCCCCATTGCCTTCGCCAG
ATCCCGCGCTCAGTCGTCCAATTCTGCCGTGGACGGCACCGCCGGACCCGGCTCCACCGGATCTCGCGTC
GACGGCAGTGGAGAGGGCAGAGGAAGTCTGCTAACATGCGGTGACGTCGAGGAGAATCCTGGCCCAATGA
CCGAGTACAAGCCCACGGTGCGCCTCGCCACCCGCGACGACGTCCCCAGGGCCGTACGCACCCTCGCCGC
CGCGTTCGCCGACTACCCCGCCACGCGCCACACCGTCGATCCGGACCGCCACATCGAGCGGGTCACCGAG
CTGCAAGAACTCTTCCTCACGCGCGTCGGGCTCGACATCGGCAAGGTGTGGGTCGCGGACGACGGCGCCG
CGGTGGCGGTCTGGACCACGCCGGAGAGCGTCGAAGCGGGGGCGGTGTTCGCCGAGATCGGCCCGCGCAT
GGCCGAGTTGAGCGGTTCCCGGCTGGCCGCGCAGCAACAGATGGAAGGCCTCCTGGCGCCGCACCGGCCC
AAGGAGCCCGCGTGGTTCCTGGCCACCGTCGGCGTCTCGCCCGACCACCAGGGCAAGGGTCTGGGCAGCG
CCGTCGTGCTCCCCGGAGTGGAGGCGGCCGAGCGCGCCGGGGTGCCCGCCTTCCTGGAGACCTCCGCGCC
CCGCAACCTCCCCTTCTACGAGCGGCTCGGCTTCACCGTCACCGCCGACGTCGAGGTGCCCGAAGGACCG
CGCACCTGGTGCATGACCCGCAAGCCCGGTGCCTGAGAATTCGTCGACAATCAACCTCTGGATTACAAAA
TTTGTGAAAGATTGACTGGTATTCTTAACTATGTTGCTCCTTTTACGCTATGTGGATACGCTGCTTTAAT
GCCTTTGTATCATGCTATTGCTTCCCGTATGGCTTTCATTTTCTCCTCCTTGTATAAATCCTGGTTGCTG
TCTCTTTATGAGGAGTTGTGGCCCGTTGTCAGGCAACGTGGCGTGGTGTGCACTGTGTTTGCTGACGCAA
CCCCCACTGGTTGGGGCATTGCCACCACCTGTCAGCTCCTTTCCGGGACTTTCGCTTTCCCCCTCCCTAT
TGCCACGGCGGAACTCATCGCCGCCTGCCTTGCCCGCTGCTGGACAGGGGCTCGGCTGTTGGGCACTGAC
AATTCCGTGGTGTTGTCGGGGAAATCATCGTCCTTTCCTTGGCTGCTCGCCTGTGTTGCCACCTGGATTC
TGCGCGGGACGTCCTTCTGCTACGTCCCTTCGGCCCTCAATCCAGCGGACCTTCCTTCCCGCGGCCTGCT
GCCGGCTCTGCGGCCTCTTCCGCGTCTTCGCCTTCGCCCTCAGACGAGTCGGATCTCCCTTTGGGCCGCC
TCCCCGCCTGGTACCTTTAAGACCAATGACTTACAAGGCAGCTGTAGATCTTAGCCACTTTTTAAAAGAA
AAGGGGGGACTGGAAGGGCTAATTCACTCCCAACGAAAATAAGATCTGCTTTTTGCTTGTACTGGGTCTC
TCTGGTTAGACCAGATCTGAGCCTGGGAGCTCTCTGGCTAACTAGGGAACCCACTGCTTAAGCCTCAATA
AAGCTTGCCTTGAGTGCTTCAAGTAGTGTGTGCCCGTCTGTTGTGTGACTCTGGTAACTAGAGATCCCTC
AGACCCTTTTAGTCAGTGTGGAAAATCTCTAGCAGTAGTAGTTCATGTCATCTTATTATTCAGTATTTAT
AACTTGCAAAGAAATGAATATCAGAGAGTGAGAGGAACTTGTTTATTGCAGCTTATAATGGTTACAAATA
AAGCAATAGCATCACAAATTTCACAAATAAAGCATTTTTTTCACTGCATTCTAGTTGTGGTTTGTCCAAA
CTCATCAATGTATCTTATCATGTCTGGCTCTAGCTATCCCGCCCCTAACTCCGCCCAGTTCCGCCCATTC
TCCGCCCCATGGCTGACTAATTTTTTTTATTTATGCAGAGGCCGAGGCCGCCTCGGCCTCTGAGCTATTC
CAGAAGTAGTGAGGAGGCTTTTTTGGAGGCCTAGACTTTTGCAGAGACGGCCCAAATTCGTAATCATGGT
CATAGCTGTTTCCTGTGTGAAATTGTTATCCGCTCACAATTCCACACAACATACGAGCCGGAAGCATAAA
GTGTAAAGCCTGGGGTGCCTAATGAGTGAGCTAACTCACATTAATTGCGTTGCGCTCACTGCCCGCTTTC
CAGTCGGGAAACCTGTCGTGCCAGCTGCATTAATGAATCGGCCAACGCGCGGGGAGAGGCGGTTTGCGTA
TTGGGCGCTCTTCCGCTTCCTCGCTCACTGACTCGCTGCGCTCGGTCGTTCGGCTGCGGCGAGCGGTATC
AGCTCACTCAAAGGCGGTAATACGGTTATCCACAGAATCAGGGGATAACGCAGGAAAGAACATGTGAGCA
AAAGGCCAGCAAAAGGCCAGGAACCGTAAAAAGGCCGCGTTGCTGGCGTTTTTCCATAGGCTCCGCCCCC
CTGACGAGCATCACAAAAATCGACGCTCAAGTCAGAGGTGGCGAAACCCGACAGGACTATAAAGATACCA
GGCGTTTCCCCCTGGAAGCTCCCTCGTGCGCTCTCCTGTTCCGACCCTGCCGCTTACCGGATACCTGTCC
GCCTTTCTCCCTTCGGGAAGCGTGGCGCTTTCTCATAGCTCACGCTGTAGGTATCTCAGTTCGGTGTAGG
TCGTTCGCTCCAAGCTGGGCTGTGTGCACGAACCCCCCGTTCAGCCCGACCGCTGCGCCTTATCCGGTAA
CTATCGTCTTGAGTCCAACCCGGTAAGACACGACTTATCGCCACTGGCAGCAGCCACTGGTAACAGGATT
AGCAGAGCGAGGTATGTAGGCGGTGCTACAGAGTTCTTGAAGTGGTGGCCTAACTACGGCTACACTAGAA
GGACAGTATTTGGTATCTGCGCTCTGCTGAAGCCAGTTACCTTCGGAAAAAGAGTTGGTAGCTCTTGATC
CGGCAAACAAACCACCGCTGGTAGCGGTGGTTTTTTTGTTTGCAAGCAGCAGATTACGCGCAGAAAAAAA
GGATCTCAAGAAGATCCTTTGATCTTTTCTACGGGGTCTGACGCTCAGTGGAACGAAAACTCACGTTAAG
GGATTTTGGTCATGAGATTATCAAAAAGGATCTTCACCTAGATCCTTTTAAATTAAAAATGAAGTTTTAA
ATCAATCTAAAGTATATATGAGTAAACTTGGTCTGACAGTTACCAATGCTTAATCAGTGAGGCACCTATC
TCAGCGATCTGTCTATTTCGTTCATCCATAGTTGCCTGACTCCCCGTCGTGTAGATAACTACGATACGGG
AGGGCTTACCATCTGGCCCCAGTGCTGCAATGATACCGCGAGACCCACGCTCACCGGCTCCAGATTTATC
AGCAATAAACCAGCCAGCCGGAAGGGCCGAGCGCAGAAGTGGTCCTGCAACTTTATCCGCCTCCATCCAG
TCTATTAATTGTTGCCGGGAAGCTAGAGTAAGTAGTTCGCCAGTTAATAGTTTGCGCAACGTTGTTGCCA
TTGCTACAGGCATCGTGGTGTCACGCTCGTCGTTTGGTATGGCTTCATTCAGCTCCGGTTCCCAACGATC
AAGGCGAGTTACATGATCCCCCATGTTGTGCAAAAAAGCGGTTAGCTCCTTCGGTCCTCCGATCGTTGTC
AGAAGTAAGTTGGCCGCAGTGTTATCACTCATGGTTATGGCAGCACTGCATAATTCTCTTACTGTCATGC
CATCCGTAAGATGCTTTTCTGTGACTGGTGAGTACTCAACCAAGTCATTCTGAGAATAGTGTATGCGGCG
ACCGAGTTGCTCTTGCCCGGCGTCAATACGGGATAATACCGCGCCACATAGCAGAACTTTAAAAGTGCTC
ATCATTGGAAAACGTTCTTCGGGGCGAAAACTCTCAAGGATCTTACCGCTGTTGAGATCCAGTTCGATGT
AACCCACTCGTGCACCCAACTGATCTTCAGCATCTTTTACTTTCACCAGCGTTTCTGGGTGAGCAAAAAC
AGGAAGGCAAAATGCCGCAAAAAAGGGAATAAGGGCGACACGGAAATGTTGAATACTCATACTCTTCCTT
TTTCAATATTATTGAAGCATTTATCAGGGTTATTGTCTCATGAGCGGATACATATTTGAATGTATTTAGA
AAAATAAACAAATAGGGGTTCCGCGCACATTTCCCCGAAAAGTGCCACCTGACGTCTAAGAAACCATTAT
TATCATGACATTAACCTATAAAAATAGGCGTATCACGAGGCCCTTTCGTCTCGCGCGTTTCGGTGATGAC
GGTGAAAACCTCTGACACATGCAGCTCCCGGAGACGGTCACAGCTTGTCTGTAAGCGGATGCCGGGAGCA
GACAAGCCCGTCAGGGCGCGTCAGCGGGTGTTGGCGGGTGTCGGGGCTGGCTTAACTATGCGGCATCAGA
GCAGATTGTACTGAGAGTGCACCATATGCGGTGTGAAATACCGCACAGATGCGTAAGGAGAAAATACCGC
ATCAGGCGCCATTCGCCATTCAGGCTGCGCAACTGTTGGGAAGGGCGATCGGTGCGGGCCTCTTCGCTAT
TACGCCAGCTGGCGAAAGGGGGATGTGCTGCAAGGCGATTAAGTTGGGTAACGCCAGGGTTTTCCCAGTC
ACGACGTTGTAAAACGACGGCCAGTGCCAAGCTG
