>Addgene plasmid #73022 | pCDH-EF1-Nluc-P2A-copGFP-T2A-Puro | addgene partial sequence | sequence record 136022 | WPRE-R 5'-CATAGCGTAAAAGGAGCAACA-3'
TTTTGTAATCCAGAGGTTGATTGTCGACGAATTCTCAGGCACCGGGCTTGCGGGTCATGCACCAGGTGCG
CGGTCCTTCGGGCACCTCGACGTCGGCGGTGACGGTGAAGCCGAGCCGCTCGTAGAAGGGGAGGTTGCGG
GGCGCGGAGGTCTCCAGGAAGGCGGGCACCCCGGCGCGCTCGGCCGCCTCCACTCCGGGGAGCACGACGG
CGCTGCCCAGACCCTTGCCCTGGTGGTCGGGCGAGACGCCGACGGTGGCCAGGAACCACGCGGGCTCCTT
GGGCCGGTGCGGCGCCAGGAGGCCTTCCATCTGTTGCTGCGCGGCCAGCCGGGAACCGCTCAACTCGGCC
ATGCGCGGGCCGATCTCGGCGAACACCGCCCCCGCTTCGACGCTCTCCGGCGTGGTCCAGACCGCCACCG
CGGCGCCGTCGTCCGCGACCCACACCTTGCCGATGTCGAGCCCGACGCGCGTGAGGAAGAGTTCTTGCAG
CTCGGTGACCCGCTCGATGTGGCGGTCCGGATCGACGGTGTGGCGCGTGGCGGGGTAGTCGGCGAACGCG
GCGGCGAGGGTGCGTACGGCCCTGGGGACGTCGTCGCGGGTGGCGAGGCGCACCGTGGGCTTGTACTCGG
TCATTGGGCCAGGATTCTCCTCGACGTCACCGCATGTTAGCAGACTTCCTCTGCCCTCTCCACTGCCGTC
GACGCGAGATCCGGTGGAGCCGGGTCCGGCGGTGCCGTCCACGGCAGAATTGGACGACTGAGCGCGGGAT
CTGGCGAAGGCAATGGGGGTCTTGAAGGCGTGCTGGTACTCCACGATGCCCAGCTCGGTGTT
