>Addgene plasmid #73022 | pCDH-EF1-Nluc-P2A-copGFP-T2A-Puro | addgene partial sequence | sequence record 136023 | EF1a-F 5'-TCAAGCCTCAGACAGTGGTTC-3'
ATTGGATCCACCATGGTCTTCACACTCGAAGATTTCGTTGGGGACTGGCGACAGACAGCCGGCTACAACC
TGGACCAAGTCCTTGAACAGGGAGGTGTGTCCAGTTTGTTTCAGAATCTCGGGGTGTCCGTAACTCCGAT
CCAAAGGATTGTCCTGAGCGGTGAAAATGGGCTGAAGATCGACATCCATGTCATCATCCCGTATGAAGGT
CTGAGCGGCGACCAAATGGGCCAGATCGAAAAAATTTTTAAGGTGGTGTACCCTGTGGATGATCATCACT
TTAAGGTGATCCTGCACTATGGCACACTGGTAATCGACGGGGTTACGCCGAACATGATCGACTATTTCGG
ACGGCCGTATGAAGGCATCGCCGTGTTCGACGGCAAAAAGATCACTGTAACAGGGACCCTGTGGAACGGC
AACAAAATTATCGACGAGCGCCTGATCAACCCCGACGGCTCCCTGCTGTTCCGAGTAACCATCAACGGAG
TGACCGGCTGGCGGCTGTGCGAACGCATTCTGGCGAAGCTTGGAAGCGGAGCTACTAACTTCAGCCTGCT
GAAGCAGGCTGGAGACGTGGAGGAGAACCCTGGACCTATGGAGAGCGACGAGAGCGGCCTGCCCGCCATG
GAGATCGAGTGCCGCATCACCGGCACCCTGAACGGCGTGGAGTTCGAGCTGGTGGGCGGCGGAGAGGGCA
CCCCCAAGCAGGGCCGCATGACCAACAAGATGAAGAGCACCAAAGGCGCCCTGACCTTCAGCCCCTACCT
GCTGAGCCACGTGATGGGCTACGGCTTCTACCACTTCGGCACCTACC
